>Addgene plasmid #235882 | pME_Cp_0_3b_029_mScarlet-I | addgene full sequence | sequence record 469955 | Addgene NGS Result
GGTCTCACCATGGTTTCAAAAGGTGAAGCAGTAATTAAAGAATTTATGCGTTTCAAAGTTCATATGGAAG
GTTCTATGAATGGTCACGAATTTGAAATTGAAGGTGAAGGTGAAGGTCGTCCATATGAAGGTACACAAAC
TGCTAAATTAAAAGTAACAAAAGGTGGTCCATTACCTTTTAGTTGGGATATTTTATCTCCACAATTTATG
TATGGTTCACGTGCATTTACAAAACACCCAGCAGATATTCCTGACTATTACAAACAAAGTTTTCCAGAAG
GTTTTAAATGGGAACGTGTAATGAATTTTGAAGATGGTGGTGCTGTTACAGTAACACAAGATACATCATT
AGAAGATGGTACTTTAATTTATAAAGTTAAATTACGTGGTACAAATTTCCCTCCAGATGGTCCAGTAATG
CAAAAAAAAACAATGGGTTGGGAAGCTTCAACTGAACGTTTATATCCAGAAGATGGTGTTTTAAAAGGTG
ACATTAAAATGGCTTTACGTTTAAAAGATGGTGGTCGTTATTTAGCAGATTTCAAAACTACATACAAAGC
TAAAAAACCTGTTCAAATGCCAGGTGCTTACAATGTTGACCGTAAATTAGATATTACAAGTCATAACGAA
GATTACACAGTTGTAGAACAATACGAACGTTCAGAAGGTCGTCATTCAACTGGTGGTATGGATGAATTAT
ATAAAGGAATGCGAGACCCTGCAGTCCGGCAAAAAAGGGCAAGGTGTCACCACCCTGCCCTTTTTCTTTA
AAACCGAAAAGATTACTTCGCGTTATGCAGGCTTCCTCGCTCACTGACTCGCTGCGCTCGGTCGTTCGGC
TGCGGCGAGCGGTATCAGCTCACTCAAAGGCGGTAATACGGTTATCCACAGAATCAGGGGATAACGCAGG
AAAGAACATGTGAGCAAAAGGCCAGCAAAAGGCCAGGAACCGTAAAAAGGCCGCGTTGCTGGCGTTTTTC
CACAGGCTCCGCCCCCCTGACGAGCATCACAAAAATCGACGCTCAAGTCAGAGGTGGCGAAACCCGACAG
GACTATAAAGATACCAGGCGTTTCCCCCTGGAAGCTCCCTCGTGCGCTCTCCTGTTCCGACCCTGCCGCT
TACCGGATACCTGTCCGCCTTTCTCCCTTCGGGAAGCGTGGCGCTTTCTCATAGCTCACGCTGTAGGTAT
CTCAGTTCGGTGTAGGTCGTTCGCTCCAAGCTGGGCTGTGTGCACGAACCCCCCGTTCAGCCCGACCGCT
GCGCCTTATCCGGTAACTATCGTCTTGAGTCCAACCCGGTAAGACACGACTTATCGCCACTGGCAGCAGC
CACTGGTAACAGGATTAGCAGAGCGAGGTATGTAGGCGGTGCTACAGAGTTCTTGAAGTGGTGGCCTAAC
TACGGCTACACTAGAAGAACAGTATTTGGTATCTGCGCTCTGCTGAAGCCAGTTACCTTCGGAAAAAGAG
TTGGTAGCTCTTGATCCGGCAAACAAACCACCGCTGGTAGCGGTGGTTTTTTTGTTTGCAAGCAGCAGAT
TACGCGCAGAAAAAAAGGATCTCAAGAAGATCCTTTGATCTTTTCTACGGGGTCTGACGCTCAGTGGAAC
GAAAACTCACGTTAAGGGATTTTGGTCATGAGATTATCAAAAAGGATCTTCACCTAGATCCTTTTAAATT
AAAAATGAAGTTTTAAATCAATCTAAAGTATATATGAGTAAACTTGGTCTGACAGCTCGAGGCTTGGATT
CTCACCAATAAAAAACGCCCGGCGGCAACCGAGCGTTCTGAACAAATCCAGATGGAGTTCTGAGGTCATT
ACTGGATCTATCAACAGGAGTCCAAGCGAGCTCGATATCAAATTACGCCCCGCCCTGCCACTCATCGCAG
TACTGTTGTAATTCATTAAGCATTCTGCCGACATGGAAGCCATCACAAACGGCATGATGAACCTGAATCG
CCAGCGGCATCAGCACCTTGTCGCCTTGCGTATAATATTTGCCCATGGTGAAAACGGGGGCGAAGAAGTT
GTCCATATTGGCCACGTTTAAATCAAAACTGGTGAAACTCACCCAGGGATTGGCTGAGACGAAAAACATA
TTCTCAATAAACCCTTTAGGGAAATAGGCCAGGTTTTCACCGTAACACGCCACATCTTGCGAATATATGT
GTAGAAACTGCCGGAAATCGTCGTGGTATTCACTCCAGAGCGATGAAAACGTTTCAGTTTGCTCATGGAA
AACGGTGTAACAAGGGTGAACACTATCCCATATCACCAGCTCACCGTCTTTCATTGCCATACGAAATTCC
GGATGAGCATTCATCAGGCGGGCAAGAATGTGAATAAAGGCCGGATAAAACTTGTGCTTATTTTTCTTTA
CGGTCTTTAAAAAGGCCGTAATATCCAGCTGAACGGTCTGGTTATAGGTACATTGAGCAACTGACTGAAA
TGCCTCAAAATGTTCTTTACGATGCCATTGGGATATATCAACGGTGGTATATCCAGTGATTTTTTTCTCC
ATTTTAGCTTCCTTAGCTCCTGAAAATCTCGATAACTCAAAAAATACGCCCGGTAGTGATCTTATTTCAT
TATGGTGAAAGTTGGAACCTCTTACGTGCCCGATCAACTCGAGTGCCACCTGACGTCTAAGAAACCATTA
TTATCATGACATTAACCTATAAAAATAGGCGTATCACGAGGCAGAATTTCAGATAAAAAAAATCCTTAGC
TTTCGCTAAGGATGATTTCTGGAATTC
Features (pLannotate 1.2.2; 7 found; start..end, strand, type, name):
     10..705     +  CDS            mScarlet: mScarlet is a basic (constitutively fluorescent) red fluorescent protein published in 2016, derived from synthetic construct. It has moderate acid sensitivity.
    725..782     +  terminator     his operon terminator: This putative transcriptin terminator from the E. coli his operon has a 2-bp deletion introduced during synthesis. Its efficiency has not been determined.
    977..1565    -  rep_origin     ori: high-copy-number ColE1/pMB1/pBR322/pUC origin of replication
   1748..1842    -  terminator     lambda t0 terminator: transcription terminator from phage lambda
   1866..2522    -  CDS            cat: CAT_ECOLX - Experimental evidence at protein level: Swiss-Prot protein existence level 1. This enzyme is an effector of chloramphenicol resistance in bacteria. From Escherichia coli. This protein is used as a marker in many commonly used cloning vectors, such as pACYC184.
   2523..2620    -  promoter       cat promoter: promoter of the E. coli cat gene encoding chloramphenicol acetyltransferase
   2706..2749    -  terminator     bacterial terminator: putative bacterial transcription terminator
