[The description below was written by a language model from this plasmid's Addgene catalogue record and pLannotate feature annotations shown in this document.]
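Description:
pME_Cp_0_3b_029_mScarlet-I is a small synthetic-biology part plasmid from a modular cloning toolkit built for engineering the chloroplast of Chlamydomonas. It is based on the pME_Cp_UAV_GFP backbone and carries a single standardized part, the coding sequence of the red fluorescent protein mScarlet-I, formatted as an N-terminal tag. The name suggests a level 0 part for the "3b" position, although the record does not spell out this nomenclature. The roughly 700 bp insert was introduced with BsaI, a type IIS enzyme, and the cloning sites used were destroyed in the process. The backbone name suggests the part replaced a GFP placeholder, but this is not stated explicitly.

The sequenced plasmid is about 2.8 kb. Its annotation shows the mScarlet open reading frame with no promoter detected upstream, as expected for a storage plasmid that is not meant to express the part itself. The rest is a minimal bacterial backbone: a high-copy ColE1/pUC-type origin of replication and a chloramphenicol acetyltransferase gene driven by its own cat promoter, which provides chloramphenicol selection in E. coli. Several transcription terminators (a his operon terminator downstream of the insert, the lambda t0 terminator after cat, and another putative bacterial terminator) insulate the part from backbone transcription. No chloroplast regulatory elements, homology arms or algal selection markers are annotated. The plasmid therefore serves as a building block, to be combined with promoter, UTR, coding and terminator parts in later assembly steps to create N-terminal mScarlet-I fusions for fluorescent reporting or protein visualization.
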