Addgene plasmid #235882: pME_Cp_0_3b_029_mScarlet-I
Purpose: mScarlet-I N-tag
Depositing lab: Tobias Erb. Depositing organization: Max Planck Institute for Terrestrial Microbiology. Publication: A modular high-throughput approach for advancing synthetic biology in the chloroplast of Chlamydomonas. Inckemann RM, Chotel T, Burgis M, Brinkmann CK, Andreas L, Baumann J, Sharma P, Klose M, Barrett J, Ries F, Paczia N, Glatter T, Mackinder LCM, Willmund F, Erb TJ. Nat Plants. 2025 Nov;11(11):2332-2349. doi: 10.1038/s41477-025-02126-2. Epub 2025 Nov 3. PubMed 41184475.
Backbone
  Vector backbone: pME_Cp_UAV_GFP
  Backbone size w/o insert (bp): 2101
  Vector type: Synthetic Biology
Growth in bacteria
  Bacterial resistance: Chloramphenicol, 25 μg/mL
  Growth temperature: 37°C
  Growth strain: DH5alpha
  Copy number: High Copy
Gene/Insert
  Gene/Insert name: mScarlet-I N-tag
  Species: Discosoma sp.
  Insert size (bp): 704
  Cloning method: Restriction Enzyme; 5′ cloning site BsaI (destroyed during cloning); 3′ cloning site BsaI (destroyed during cloning)
  Sequencing primers: 5′ CGTATCACGAGGCAGAATTTC; 3′ CCTGCATAACGCGAAGTAATC
Terms and licenses: Academic/Nonprofit Terms; Industry Terms: Not Available to Industry
Depositor comments: Please visit https://doi.org/10.1101/2024.05.08.593163 for bioRxiv preprint.
How to cite: pME_Cp_0_3b_029_mScarlet-I was a gift from Tobias Erb (Addgene plasmid # 235882 ; http://n2t.net/addgene:235882 ; RRID:Addgene_235882)
